Addgene plasmid #58444: pUAST YFP Rab2 WT
Purpose: expression of drosophila YFP-Rab2
Depositing lab: Matthew Scott. Depositing organization: Stanford University. Publication: Thirty-one flavors of Drosophila rab proteins. Zhang J, Schulze KL, Hiesinger PR, Suyama K, Wang S, Fish M, Acar M, Hoskins RA, Bellen HJ, Scott MP. Genetics. 2007 Jun;176(2):1307-22. Epub 2007 Apr 3. 10.1534/genetics.106.066761 PubMed 17409086.
Backbone
  Vector backbone: pUAST
  Vector type: Insect Expression
Growth in bacteria
  Bacterial resistance: Ampicillin, 100 μg/mL
  Growth temperature: 37°C
  Growth strain: DH5alpha
  Copy number: Unknown
Gene/Insert
  Gene/Insert name: Rab2
  Species: D. melanogaster (fly)
  Entrez Gene: Rab2 (a.k.a. Dmel_CG3269, CG3269, DRAB2, DRab2, DmRab2, Dmel\CG3269, Drab2, O18333, rab2)
  Promoter: GAL4
  Tag / fusion protein: YFP (N terminal on backbone)
  Cloning method: Gateway Cloning
  Sequencing primers: 5′ EGFP-C; 3′ SV40pA-R
Terms and licenses: Academic/Nonprofit Terms; Industry Terms: Not Available to Industry
How to cite: pUAST YFP Rab2 WT was a gift from Matthew Scott (Addgene plasmid # 58444 ; http://n2t.net/addgene:58444 ; RRID:Addgene_58444)
