[The description below was written by a language model from this plasmid's Addgene catalogue record.]
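Description:
pUAST YFP Rab2 WT is a Drosophila expression plasmid built on the pUAST backbone, the standard vector for GAL4/UAS-driven transgene expression in flies. It is propagated in E. coli under ampicillin selection; the record gives no copy number, and because no feature table is provided, the bacterial origin and other backbone elements are not itemised. pUAST vectors generally carry P-element ends and a mini-white eye-colour marker for germline transformation and identification of transgenic flies, but these parts are not listed explicitly in this entry.

The payload is the wild-type coding sequence of Drosophila melanogaster Rab2 (CG3269), a small GTPase of the Rab family of membrane-trafficking regulators. It was introduced by Gateway recombination and is fused at its N terminus to a YFP tag supplied by the backbone. N-terminal tagging is the usual choice for Rab proteins because it leaves free the C terminus, which is normally lipid-modified for membrane attachment. The promoter is recorded as GAL4, meaning that transcription depends on GAL4-responsive upstream activating sequences. The fusion is therefore silent until GAL4 is supplied, for example by crossing transgenic flies to a tissue-specific GAL4 driver line or by co-expressing GAL4 in cultured insect cells. The listed 3′ sequencing primer suggests an SV40 polyadenylation signal downstream of the insert.

The stated purpose is expression of YFP-Rab2. Such a construct is typically used to visualise Rab2 localisation and the compartments it marks in chosen cell types. The "WT" label distinguishes it from possible mutant versions, though the record describes none.
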