>Addgene plasmid #58444 | pUAST YFP Rab2 WT | addgene partial sequence | sequence record 91848 | SV40pA-R 5'-GAAATTTGTGATGCTATTGC-3'
TAACAACAACAATTGCATTCATTTTATGTTTCAGGTTCAGGGGGAGGTGAGGGAGGTTTTTTAAAGCAAG
TAAAACCTCTACAAATGTGGTATGGCTGATTATGATCTCTAGTCAAGGCACTATACATCAAATATTTTTC
CATAATTTTCTTGTATAGCAGTGCAGCTTTTTCCTTTGTGGTGTAAATAGCAAAGCAAGCAAGAGTTCTA
TTACTAAACACAGCATGACTCAAAAAACTTAGCAATTCTGAAGGAAAGTCCTTGGGGTCTTCTACCTTTC
TCTTCTTTTTTGGAGGAGTAGAATGTTGAGAGTCAGCAGTAGCCTCATCATCACTAGATGGCATTTCTTC
TGAGCAAAACAGGTTTTCCTCATTAAAGGCATTCCACCACTGCTCCCATTCATCAGTTCCATAGGTTGGA
ATCTAAAATACACAAACAATTAGAATCAGTAGTTTAACACATTATACACTTAAAAATTTTATATTTACCT
TAGAGCTTTAAATCTCTGTAGGTAGTTTGTCCAATTATGTCACACCACAGAAGTAAGGTTCCTTCACA
