>Addgene plasmid #58444 | pUAST YFP Rab2 WT | addgene partial sequence | sequence record 92073 | EGFP-C 5'-CATGGTCCTGCTGGAGTTCGTG-3'
TCAGATCTCGAGCTCAAGCTTCGAATTCTGCAGTCGACGGTACCGCGGGCCCGGGATCATCAACAAGTTT
GTACAAAAAAGCAGGCTTAATGTCCTACGCGTACTTGTTCAAATACATCATTATCGGAGACACAGGCGTG
GGCAAGTCCTGTCTGCTGCTCCAGTTCACGGACAAGCGATTCCAGCCGGTGCACGACCTGACCATTGGCG
TGGAGTTCGGAGCACGCATGATCACCATCGACGGCAAGCAGATCAAGCTTCAAATCTGGGACACGGCTGG
GCAGGAGGCTTTCAGATCTATCACACGCTCTTATTACCGCGGAGCTGCTGGCGCCTTGCTGGTGTACGAC
ATCACGCGACGGGAGACCTTCAACCACCTGACCACCTGGCTGGAGGATGCGCGTCAGCACTCGAACTCGA
ACATGGTCATTATGCTGATAGGCAACAAGAGCGATTTGGATTCGCGGCGTGAGGTGAAGAAAGAGGAGGG
CGAGGCCTTCGCCCGCGAGCACGGACTGGTCTTCATGGAGACTTCTGCGCGCACAGCTGCCAACGTAGAG
GAGGCATTCATAAATACGGCCAAAGAGATTTACGAGAAGATCCAGGAAGGTGTCTTCGACATCAACAATG
AGGCAAACGGCATTAAGATCGGCCAACAGCACTCCCCCACAAACCCGTCGCTCCCAGGAGCCGGAGGAGC
AGCTGGAGCAGCAAACAGTGGCTGCTGCTAGAACC
