>Addgene plasmid #58444 | pUAST YFP Rab2 WT | addgene partial sequence | sequence record 93074 | SV40-splice-R2 5'-CACAAACAATTAGAATCAGTAG-3'
ATTTTATATTTACCTTAGAGCTTTAAATCTCTGTAGGTAGTTTGTCCAATTATGTCACACCACAGAAGTA
AGGTTCCTTCACAAAGATCCTCTAGAGGATCATCAACCACTTTGTACAAGAAAGCTGGGTTCTAGCAGCA
GCCACTGTTTGCTGCTCCAGCTGCTCCTCCGGCTCCTGGGAGCGACGGGTTTGTGGGGGAGTGCTGTTGG
CCGATCTTAATGCCGTTTGCCTCATTGTTGATGTCGAAGACACCTTCCTGGATCTTCTCGTAAATCTCTT
TGGCCGTATTTATGAATGCCTCCTCTACGTTGGCAGCTGTGCGCGCAGAAGTCTCCATGAAGACCAGTCC
GTGCTCGCGGGCGAAGGCCTCGCCCTCCTCTTTCTTCACCTCACGCCGCGAATCCAAATCGCTCTTGTTG
CCTATCAGCATAATGACCATGTTCGAGTTCGAGTGCTGACGCGCATCCTCCAGCCAGGTGGTCAGGTGGT
TGAAGGTCTCCCGTCGCGTGATGTCGTACACCAGCAAGGCGCCAGCAGCTCCGCGGTAATAAGAGCGTGT
GATAGATCTGAAAGCCTCCTGCCCAGCCGTGTCCCAGATTTGAAGCTTGATCTGCTTGCCGTCGATGGTG
ATCATGCGTGCTCCGAACTCCACGCCAATGGTCAGGTCGTGCACCGGCTGGAATCGCTTGTCCGTGAACT
GGAGCAGCAGACAGGACTTGCCCACGCCTGTGTCTCCGATAATGATGTATTTGAACAAGTACGCGTAGGA
CATTAAGCCTGCTTTT
